Addgene plasmid #178416: pOME234M
Purpose: Reverse compl sequence of KSHV Kaposincluster-RevCompl-Syn for pcDNA3.1-
Depositing lab: Dirk Dittmer. Depositing organization: University of North Carolina at Chapel Hill. Publication: Novel modulators of p53-signaling encoded by unknown genes of emerging viruses. Alzhanova D, Corcoran K, Bailey AG, Long K, Taft-Benz S, Graham RL, Broussard GS, Heise M, Neumann G, Halfmann P, Kawaoka Y, Baric RS, Damania B, Dittmer DP. PLoS Pathog. 2021 Jan 7;17(1):e1009033. doi: 10.1371/journal.ppat.1009033. eCollection 2021 Jan. PubMed 33411764.
Backbone
  Vector backbone: pCDNA3.1 (-)
  Backbone size w/o insert (bp): 5427
  Vector type: Mammalian Expression
Growth in bacteria
  Bacterial resistance: Ampicillin, 100 μg/mL
  Growth temperature: 37°C
  Growth strain: DH5alpha
  Copy number: High Copy
Gene/Insert
  Gene/Insert name: Reverse complement Kaposincluster-RevCompl-SYN
  Species: Kaposi's sarcoma-associated herpesvirus
  Insert size (bp): 740
  Cloning method: Unknown
  Sequencing primers: 5′ T7 promoter
Terms and licenses: Academic/Nonprofit Terms; Industry Terms: Not Available to Industry
Depositor comments: Sequences and further information can be found at https://www.med.unc.edu/orfeome/downloads/pome
How to cite: pOME234M was a gift from Dirk Dittmer (Addgene plasmid # 178416 ; http://n2t.net/addgene:178416 ; RRID:Addgene_178416)
