[The description below was written by a language model from this plasmid's Addgene catalogue record and pLannotate feature annotations shown in this document.]
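Description:
pOME234M is a mammalian expression plasmid built on the pcDNA3.1(-) backbone that carries a synthetic, roughly 740 bp insert described as the reverse complement of the Kaposin cluster from Kaposi's sarcoma-associated herpesvirus (KSHV). The sequenced plasmid is about 6.1 kb. It is maintained at high copy in E. coli through a ColE1/pUC-type origin and is selected with ampicillin via the β-lactamase gene and its own promoter. An f1 origin is also present, allowing single-stranded DNA production. For selection in mammalian cells, an SV40 enhancer/early promoter drives the neomycin phosphotransferase gene, followed by an SV40 polyadenylation signal. This arrangement allows G418 selection of stable transfectants.

The insert lies between the human cytomegalovirus immediate early enhancer/promoter and the bovine growth hormone polyadenylation signal, so it is transcribed constitutively in transfected mammalian cells. A T7 promoter just upstream of the cloning site permits in vitro transcription and serves as the sequencing primer site. Within the insert, the annotation detects the mir-K12-10 microRNA precursor on the minus strand. This fits the stated design, in which the Kaposin locus is placed in antisense orientation relative to the CMV promoter. No epitope tags or reporters are annotated. Short hits to an HIV-1 LTR, ble, lacI and a second SV40 promoter fragment appear to be backbone remnants or annotation artefacts rather than functional elements.

The plasmid belongs to a viral ORFeome-style collection associated with a study screening poorly characterised genes of emerging viruses for modulators of p53 signalling. The record does not state what specific product, if any, the reverse-complement sequence is expected to encode, nor the cloning method.
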