Features (pLannotate 1.2.2; 20 found; start..end, strand, type, name):
     28..80      -  misc_feature   bom (fragment): basis of mobility region from pBR322
    235..614     +  enhancer       CMV enhancer: human cytomegalovirus immediate early enhancer
    615..818     +  promoter       CMV promoter: human cytomegalovirus (CMV) immediate early promoter
    814..847     +  LTR            5' LTR (truncated) (fragment): truncated 5' long terminal repeat (LTR) from HIV-1
    863..881     +  promoter       T7 promoter: promoter for bacteriophage T7 RNA polymerase
   1506..1575    -  ncRNA          mir-K12-10: Accession: RF03484 - mir-K12-10 microRNA precursor family
   1738..1962    +  polyA_signal   bGH poly(A) signal: bovine growth hormone polyadenylation signal
   1966..1987    +  promoter       SV40 promoter (fragment): SV40 enhancer and early promoter
   2008..2436    +  rep_origin     f1 ori (sequence partly withheld): f1 bacteriophage origin of replication; arrow indicates direction of (+) strand synthesis
   2450..2779    +  promoter       SV40 promoter: SV40 enhancer and early promoter
   2846..3637    +  CDS            neo: KKA2_KLEPN - Also known as kan, nptII. Experimental evidence at protein level: Swiss-Prot protein existence level 1. Resistance to kanamycin, neomycin, paromomycin, ribostamycin, butirosin and gentamicin B. From Klebsiella pneumoniae.
   3661..3819    +  CDS            ble (fragment): BLE_KLEPN - Experimental evidence at protein level: Swiss-Prot protein existence level 1. Binding protein with a strong affinity to the bleomycin family of antibiotics. Binds to CL990; an antimitotic-antibiotic compound. From Klebsiella pneumoniae.
   3814..3935    +  polyA_signal   SV40 poly(A) signal: SV40 polyadenylation signal
   4008..4024    -  protein_bind   lac operator: The lac repressor binds to the lac operator to inhibit transcription in E. coli. This inhibition can be relieved by adding lactose or isopropyl-β-D-thiogalactopyranoside (IPTG). lac repressor encoded by lacI
   4032..4062    -  promoter       lac promoter: promoter for the E. coli lac operon
   4077..4098    -  protein_bind   CAP binding site: CAP binding activates transcription in the presence of cAMP. E. coli catabolite activator protein
   4111..4203    -  CDS            lacI (fragment): lac repressor; lacI; The lac repressor binds to the lac operator to inhibit transcription in E. coli. This inhibition can be relieved by adding lactose or isopropyl-β-D-thiogalactopyranoside (IPTG).
   4386..4974    -  rep_origin     ori: high-copy-number ColE1/pMB1/pBR322/pUC origin of replication
   5145..6005    -  CDS            AmpR: β-lactamase; bla; confers resistance to ampicillin, carbenicillin, and related antibiotics
   6006..6110    -  promoter       AmpR promoter: bla
>Addgene plasmid #178416 | pOME234M | addgene full sequence | sequence record 351516 | Addgene NGS Result
GACGGATCGGGAGATCTCCCGATCCCCTATGGTGCACTCTCAGTACAATCTGCTCTGATGCCGCATAGTT
AAGCCAGTATCTGCTCCCTGCTTGTGTGTTGGAGGTCGCTGAGTAGTGCGCGAGCAAAATTTAAGCTACA
ACAAGGCAAGGCTTGACCGACAATTGCATGAAGAATCTGCTTAGGGTTAGGCGTTTTGCGCTGCTTCGCG
ATGTACGGGCCAGATATACGCGTTGACATTGATTATTGACTAGTTATTAATAGTAATCAATTACGGGGTC
ATTAGTTCATAGCCCATATATGGAGTTCCGCGTTACATAACTTACGGTAAATGGCCCGCCTGGCTGACCG
CCCAACGACCCCCGCCCATTGACGTCAATAATGACGTATGTTCCCATAGTAACGCCAATAGGGACTTTCC
ATTGACGTCAATGGGTGGAGTATTTACGGTAAACTGCCCACTTGGCAGTACATCAAGTGTATCATATGCC
AAGTACGCCCCCTATTGACGTCAATGACGGTAAATGGCCCGCCTGGCATTATGCCCAGTACATGACCTTA
TGGGACTTTCCTACTTGGCAGTACATCTACGTATTAGTCATCGCTATTACCATGGTGATGCGGTTTTGGC
AGTACATCAATGGGCGTGGATAGCGGTTTGACTCACGGGGATTTCCAAGTCTCCACCCCATTGACGTCAA
TGGGAGTTTGTTTTGGCACCAAAATCAACGGGACTTTCCAAAATGTCGTAACAACTCCGCCCCATTGACG
CAAATGGGCGGTAGGCGTGTACGGTGGGAGGTCTATATAAGCAGAGCTCTCTGGCTAACTAGAGAACCCA
CTGCTTACTGGCTTATCGAAATTAATACGACTCACTATAGGGAGACCCAAGCTGGCTAGCGTTTAAACGG
GCCCTCTAGACTCGAGCGGCCGCCACTGTGCTGGATATCTGCAGAATTCACAAAGTGATTCTTTTAATCT
GTTTATTGTTTTTGAACATGTGGCACACGCTGCAATGTACTGCCATGAAAGGTGGTTCTATATCCACCAC
TTGGCGTCTGCCGAAGTCAGTGCCACAATTTCATTAACAAACAAGGTCAATACATTCTGAGGGAGTGTTT
TTTGCCATGGTACCATTCGTGTGGTTTGGGAGAGCGGACGCCATTTGCGTGCAAAATGTGCTTTGCTGGA
GGCCAACTTCCGTCGCGCTGGTTGATGCGCGGCACATTGTGTCAACCAGGGCACCCTCCCCCACCGAGTG
CTTTAATGCGGAGAGGAATGGTGGCCTGGTTGACACCGCGTGCCGGCCTTCTGAACTGTGACTGTGTTAT
GAGCCACGGGTATGCCCTCGATACGCCTGCTCTTCAGCATTGTATGTGTTTAATGTTGTGCTTGGTGCAA
CCGTGATTGTGCTTTTGTATTTTATTTTACTGACACTCTTTGGGAGGGCACGCTAGCTTCAGTGCGCGCC
CGTTGCAACTCGTGTCCTGAATGCTACGGGGCCACGCTGGCCACTCGGGGGGACAACACTAATCGCCAAC
AGACAAACGAGTGGTGGTATCGCCCCAAGCCTCCAGCGCCACCCATTTAGTAACACATCCGGGACATGAA
CTGCCACAAACACCGTTAAGCCTCTATCCATGCATTGGGATTGGAGTGAGGAGGGAGGAGGGCACCAGGT
TCCCGGGGGATCCGAGCTCGGTACCAAGCTTAAGTTTAAACCGCTGATCAGCCTCGACTGTGCCTTCTAG
TTGCCAGCCATCTGTTGTTTGCCCCTCCCCCGTGCCTTCCTTGACCCTGGAAGGTGCCACTCCCACTGTC
CTTTCCTAATAAAATGAGGAAATTGCATCGCATTGTCTGAGTAGGTGTCATTCTATTCTGGGGGGTGGGG
TGGGGCAGGACAGCAAGGGGGAGGATTGGGAAGACAATAGCAGGCATGCTGGGGATGCGGTGGGCTCTAT
GGCTTCTGAGGCGGAAAGAACCAGCTGGGGCTCTAGGGGGTATCCCC
[124 nt withheld, positions 2008-2131]
C
[91 nt withheld, positions 2133-2223]
A
[49 nt withheld, positions 2225-2273]
CCTTTGACGTTGGAGTCCACGTTCTTT
[37 nt withheld, positions 2301-2337]
ACCCTATCTCGGTCTATTCTTTTGATTTATAAGGGATTTTGCCGATTTCGGCCTATTGGTTAAAAAATGA
GCTGATTTAACAAAAATTTAACGCGAATTAATTCTGTGGAATGTGTGTCAGTTAGGGTGTGGAAAGTCCC
CAGGCTCCCCAGCAGGCAGAAGTATGCAAAGCATGCATCTCAATTAGTCAGCAACCAGGTGTGGAAAGTC
CCCAGGCTCCCCAGCAGGCAGAAGTATGCAAAGCATGCATCTCAATTAGTCAGCAACCATAGTCCCGCCC
CTAACTCCGCCCATCCCGCCCCTAACTCCGCCCAGTTCCGCCCATTCTCCGCCCCATGGCTGACTAATTT
TTTTTATTTATGCAGAGGCCGAGGCCGCCTCTGCCTCTGAGCTATTCCAGAAGTAGTGAGGAGGCTTTTT
TGGAGGCCTAGGCTTTTGCAAAAAGCTCCCGGGAGCTTGTATATCCATTTTCGGATCTGATCAAGAGACA
GGATGAGGATCGTTTCGCATGATTGAACAAGATGGATTGCACGCAGGTTCTCCGGCCGCTTGGGTGGAGA
GGCTATTCGGCTATGACTGGGCACAACAGACAATCGGCTGCTCTGATGCCGCCGTGTTCCGGCTGTCAGC
GCAGGGGCGCCCGGTTCTTTTTGTCAAGACCGACCTGTCCGGTGCCCTGAATGAACTGCAGGACGAGGCA
GCGCGGCTATCGTGGCTGGCCACGACGGGCGTTCCTTGCGCAGCTGTGCTCGACGTTGTCACTGAAGCGG
GAAGGGACTGGCTGCTATTGGGCGAAGTGCCGGGGCAGGATCTCCTGTCATCTCACCTTGCTCCTGCCGA
GAAAGTATCCATCATGGCTGATGCAATGCGGCGGCTGCATACGCTTGATCCGGCTACCTGCCCATTCGAC
CACCAAGCGAAACATCGCATCGAGCGAGCACGTACTCGGATGGAAGCCGGTCTTGTCGATCAGGATGATC
TGGACGAAGAGCATCAGGGGCTCGCGCCAGCCGAACTGTTCGCCAGGCTCAAGGCGCGCATGCCCGACGG
CGAGGATCTCGTCGTGACCCATGGCGATGCCTGCTTGCCGAATATCATGGTGGAAAATGGCCGCTTTTCT
GGATTCATCGACTGTGGCCGGCTGGGTGTGGCGGACCGCTATCAGGACATAGCGTTGGCTACCCGTGATA
TTGCTGAAGAGCTTGGCGGCGAATGGGCTGACCGCTTCCTCGTGCTTTACGGTATCGCCGCTCCCGATTC
GCAGCGCATCGCCTTCTATCGCCTTCTTGACGAGTTCTTCTGAGCGGGACTCTGGGGTTCGAAATGACCG
ACCAAGCGACGCCCAACCTGCCATCACGAGATTTCGATTCCACCGCCGCCTTCTATGAAAGGTTGGGCTT
CGGAATCGTTTTCCGGGACGCCGGCTGGATGATCCTCCAGCGCGGGGATCTCATGCTGGAGTTCTTCGCC
CACCCCAACTTGTTTATTGCAGCTTATAATGGTTACAAATAAAGCAATAGCATCACAAATTTCACAAATA
AAGCATTTTTTTCACTGCATTCTAGTTGTGGTTTGTCCAAACTCATCAATGTATCTTATCATGTCTGTAT
ACCGTCGACCTCTAGCTAGAGCTTGGCGTAATCATGGTCATAGCTGTTTCCTGTGTGAAATTGTTATCCG
CTCACAATTCCACACAACATACGAGCCGGAAGCATAAAGTGTAAAGCCTGGGGTGCCTAATGAGTGAGCT
AACTCACATTAATTGCGTTGCGCTCACTGCCCGCTTTCCAGTCGGGAAACCTGTCGTGCCAGCTGCATTA
ATGAATCGGCCAACGCGCGGGGAGAGGCGGTTTGCGTATTGGGCGCTCTTCCGCTTCCTCGCTCACTGAC
TCGCTGCGCTCGGTCGTTCGGCTGCGGCGAGCGGTATCAGCTCACTCAAAGGCGGTAATACGGTTATCCA
CAGAATCAGGGGATAACGCAGGAAAGAACATGTGAGCAAAAGGCCAGCAAAAGGCCAGGAACCGTAAAAA
GGCCGCGTTGCTGGCGTTTTTCCATAGGCTCCGCCCCCCTGACGAGCATCACAAAAATCGACGCTCAAGT
CAGAGGTGGCGAAACCCGACAGGACTATAAAGATACCAGGCGTTTCCCCCTGGAAGCTCCCTCGTGCGCT
CTCCTGTTCCGACCCTGCCGCTTACCGGATACCTGTCCGCCTTTCTCCCTTCGGGAAGCGTGGCGCTTTC
TCATAGCTCACGCTGTAGGTATCTCAGTTCGGTGTAGGTCGTTCGCTCCAAGCTGGGCTGTGTGCACGAA
CCCCCCGTTCAGCCCGACCGCTGCGCCTTATCCGGTAACTATCGTCTTGAGTCCAACCCGGTAAGACACG
ACTTATCGCCACTGGCAGCAGCCACTGGTAACAGGATTAGCAGAGCGAGGTATGTAGGCGGTGCTACAGA
GTTCTTGAAGTGGTGGCCTAACTACGGCTACACTAGAAGAACAGTATTTGGTATCTGCGCTCTGCTGAAG
CCAGTTACCTTCGGAAAAAGAGTTGGTAGCTCTTGATCCGGCAAACAAACCACCGCTGGTAGCGGTGGTT
TTTTTGTTTGCAAGCAGCAGATTACGCGCAGAAAAAAAGGATCTCAAGAAGATCCTTTGATCTTTTCTAC
GGGGTCTGACGCTCAGTGGAACGAAAACTCACGTTAAGGGATTTTGGTCATGAGATTATCAAAAAGGATC
TTCACCTAGATCCTTTTAAATTAAAAATGAAGTTTTAAATCAATCTAAAGTATATATGAGTAAACTTGGT
CTGACAGTTACCAATGCTTAATCAGTGAGGCACCTATCTCAGCGATCTGTCTATTTCGTTCATCCATAGT
TGCCTGACTCCCCGTCGTGTAGATAACTACGATACGGGAGGGCTTACCATCTGGCCCCAGTGCTGCAATG
ATACCGCGAGACCCACGCTCACCGGCTCCAGATTTATCAGCAATAAACCAGCCAGCCGGAAGGGCCGAGC
GCAGAAGTGGTCCTGCAACTTTATCCGCCTCCATCCAGTCTATTAATTGTTGCCGGGAAGCTAGAGTAAG
TAGTTCGCCAGTTAATAGTTTGCGCAACGTTGTTGCCATTGCTACAGGCATCGTGGTGTCACGCTCGTCG
TTTGGTATGGCTTCATTCAGCTCCGGTTCCCAACGATCAAGGCGAGTTACATGATCCCCCATGTTGTGCA
AAAAAGCGGTTAGCTCCTTCGGTCCTCCGATCGTTGTCAGAAGTAAGTTGGCCGCAGTGTTATCACTCAT
GGTTATGGCAGCACTGCATAATTCTCTTACTGTCATGCCATCCGTAAGATGCTTTTCTGTGACTGGTGAG
TACTCAACCAAGTCATTCTGAGAATAGTGTATGCGGCGACCGAGTTGCTCTTGCCCGGCGTCAATACGGG
ATAATACCGCGCCACATAGCAGAACTTTAAAAGTGCTCATCATTGGAAAACGTTCTTCGGGGCGAAAACT
CTCAAGGATCTTACCGCTGTTGAGATCCAGTTCGATGTAACCCACTCGTGCACCCAACTGATCTTCAGCA
TCTTTTACTTTCACCAGCGTTTCTGGGTGAGCAAAAACAGGAAGGCAAAATGCCGCAAAAAAGGGAATAA
GGGCGACACGGAAATGTTGAATACTCATACTCTTCCTTTTTCAATATTATTGAAGCATTTATCAGGGTTA
TTGTCTCATGAGCGGATACATATTTGAATGTATTTAGAAAAATAAACAAATAGGGGTTCCGCGCACATTT
CCCCGAAAAGTGCCACCTGACGTC
