>Addgene plasmid #178416 | pOME234M | depositor partial sequence | sequence record 346492 | Insert
GAATTCACAAAGTGATTCTTTTAATCTGTTTATTGTTTTTGAACATGTGGCACACGCTGCAATGTACTGC
CATGAAAGGTGGTTCTATATCCACCACTTGGCGTCTGCCGAAGTCAGTGCCACAATTTCATTAACAAACA
AGGTCAATACATTCTGAGGGAGTGTTTTTTGCCATGGTACCATTCGTGTGGTTTGGGAGAGCGGACGCCA
TTTGCGTGCAAAATGTGCTTTGCTGGAGGCCAACTTCCGTCGCGCTGGTTGATGCGCGGCACATTGTGTC
AACCAGGGCACCCTCCCCCACCGAGTGCTTTAATGCGGAGAGGAATGGTGGCCTGGTTGACACCGCGTGC
CGGCCTTCTGAACTGTGACTGTGTTATGAGCCACGGGTATGCCCTCGATACGCCTGCTCTTCAGCATTGT
ATGTGTTTAATGTTGTGCTTGGTGCAACCGTGATTGTGCTTTTGTATTTTATTTTACTGACACTCTTTGG
GAGGGCACGCTAGCTTCAGTGCGCGCCCGTTGCAACTCGTGTCCTGAATGCTACGGGGCCACGCTGGCCA
CTCGGGGGGACAACACTAATCGCCAACAGACAAACGAGTGGTGGTATCGCCCCAAGCCTCCAGCGCCACC
CATTTAGTAACACATCCGGGACATGAACTGCCACAAACACCGTTAAGCCTCTATCCATGCATTGGGATTG
GAGTGAGGAGGGAGGAGGGCACCAGGTTCCCGGGGGATCC
