>Addgene plasmid #178416 | pOME234M | depositor partial sequence | sequence record 346493 | Backbone
GACGGATCGGGAGATCTCCCGATCCCCTATGGTGCACTCTCAGTACAATCTGCTCTGATGCCGCATAGTT
AAGCCAGTATCTGCTCCCTGCTTGTGTGTTGGAGGTCGCTGAGTAGTGCGCGAGCAAAATTTAAGCTACA
ACAAGGCAAGGCTTGACCGACAATTGCATGAAGAATCTGCTTAGGGTTAGGCGTTTTGCGCTGCTTCGCG
ATGTACGGGCCAGATATACGCGTTGACATTGATTATTGACTAGTTATTAATAGTAATCAATTACGGGGTC
ATTAGTTCATAGCCCATATATGGAGTTCCGCGTTACATAACTTACGGTAAATGGCCCGCCTGGCTGACCG
CCCAACGACCCCCGCCCATTGACGTCAATAATGACGTATGTTCCCATAGTAACGCCAATAGGGACTTTCC
ATTGACGTCAATGGGTGGAGTATTTACGGTAAACTGCCCACTTGGCAGTACATCAAGTGTATCATATGCC
AAGTACGCCCCCTATTGACGTCAATGACGGTAAATGGCCCGCCTGGCATTATGCCCAGTACATGACCTTA
TGGGACTTTCCTACTTGGCAGTACATCTACGTATTAGTCATCGCTATTACCATGGTGATGCGGTTTTGGC
AGTACATCAATGGGCGTGGATAGCGGTTTGACTCACGGGGATTTCCAAGTCTCCACCCCATTGACGTCAA
TGGGAGTTTGTTTTGGCACCAAAATCAACGGGACTTTCCAAAATGTCGTAACAACTCCGCCCCATTGACG
CAAATGGGCGGTAGGCGTGTACGGTGGGAGGTCTATATAAGCAGAGCTCTCTGGCTAACTAGAGAACCCA
CTGCTTACTGGCTTATCGAAATTAATACGACTCACTATAGGGAGACCCAAGCTGGCTAGCGTTTAAACGG
GCCCTCTAGACTCGAGCGGCCGCCACTGTGCTGGATATCTGCAGAATTCCACCACACTGGACTAGTGGAT
CCGAGCTCGGTACCAAGCTTAAGTTTAAACCGCTGATCAGCCTCGACTGTGCCTTCTAGTTGCCAGCCAT
CTGTTGTTTGCCCCTCCCCCGTGCCTTCCTTGACCCTGGAAGGTGCCACTCCCACTGTCCTTTCCTAATA
AAATGAGGAAATTGCATCGCATTGTCTGAGTAGGTGTCATTCTATTCTGGGGGGTGGGGTGGGGCAGGAC
AGCAAGGGGGAGGATTGGGAAGACAATAGCAGGCATGCTGGGGATGCGGTGGGCTCTATGGCTTCTGAGG
CGGAAAGAACCAGCTGGGGCTCTAGGGGGTATCCCC
[124 nt withheld, positions 1297-1420]
C
[91 nt withheld, positions 1422-1512]
A
[49 nt withheld, positions 1514-1562]
CCTTTGACGTTGGAGTCCACGTTCTTT
[37 nt withheld, positions 1590-1626]
ACCCTATCTCGGTCTATTCTTTTGATTTATAAGGGATTTTGCCGATTTCGGCCTATTGGTTAAAAAATGA
GCTGATTTAACAAAAATTTAACGCGAATTAATTCTGTGGAATGTGTGTCAGTTAGGGTGTGGAAAGTCCC
CAGGCTCCCCAGCAGGCAGAAGTATGCAAAGCATGCATCTCAATTAGTCAGCAACCAGGTGTGGAAAGTC
CCCAGGCTCCCCAGCAGGCAGAAGTATGCAAAGCATGCATCTCAATTAGTCAGCAACCATAGTCCCGCCC
CTAACTCCGCCCATCCCGCCCCTAACTCCGCCCAGTTCCGCCCATTCTCCGCCCCATGGCTGACTAATTT
TTTTTATTTATGCAGAGGCCGAGGCCGCCTCTGCCTCTGAGCTATTCCAGAAGTAGTGAGGAGGCTTTTT
TGGAGGCCTAGGCTTTTGCAAAAAGCTCCCGGGAGCTTGTATATCCATTTTCGGATCTGATCAAGAGACA
GGATGAGGATCGTTTCGCATGATTGAACAAGATGGATTGCACGCAGGTTCTCCGGCCGCTTGGGTGGAGA
GGCTATTCGGCTATGACTGGGCACAACAGACAATCGGCTGCTCTGATGCCGCCGTGTTCCGGCTGTCAGC
GCAGGGGCGCCCGGTTCTTTTTGTCAAGACCGACCTGTCCGGTGCCCTGAATGAACTGCAGGACGAGGCA
GCGCGGCTATCGTGGCTGGCCACGACGGGCGTTCCTTGCGCAGCTGTGCTCGACGTTGTCACTGAAGCGG
GAAGGGACTGGCTGCTATTGGGCGAAGTGCCGGGGCAGGATCTCCTGTCATCTCACCTTGCTCCTGCCGA
GAAAGTATCCATCATGGCTGATGCAATGCGGCGGCTGCATACGCTTGATCCGGCTACCTGCCCATTCGAC
CACCAAGCGAAACATCGCATCGAGCGAGCACGTACTCGGATGGAAGCCGGTCTTGTCGATCAGGATGATC
TGGACGAAGAGCATCAGGGGCTCGCGCCAGCCGAACTGTTCGCCAGGCTCAAGGCGCGCATGCCCGACGG
CGAGGATCTCGTCGTGACCCATGGCGATGCCTGCTTGCCGAATATCATGGTGGAAAATGGCCGCTTTTCT
GGATTCATCGACTGTGGCCGGCTGGGTGTGGCGGACCGCTATCAGGACATAGCGTTGGCTACCCGTGATA
TTGCTGAAGAGCTTGGCGGCGAATGGGCTGACCGCTTCCTCGTGCTTTACGGTATCGCCGCTCCCGATTC
GCAGCGCATCGCCTTCTATCGCCTTCTTGACGAGTTCTTCTGAGCGGGACTCTGGGGTTCGAAATGACCG
ACCAAGCGACGCCCAACCTGCCATCACGAGATTTCGATTCCACCGCCGCCTTCTATGAAAGGTTGGGCTT
CGGAATCGTTTTCCGGGACGCCGGCTGGATGATCCTCCAGCGCGGGGATCTCATGCTGGAGTTCTTCGCC
CACCCCAACTTGTTTATTGCAGCTTATAATGGTTACAAATAAAGCAATAGCATCACAAATTTCACAAATA
AAGCATTTTTTTCACTGCATTCTAGTTGTGGTTTGTCCAAACTCATCAATGTATCTTATCATGTCTGTAT
ACCGTCGACCTCTAGCTAGAGCTTGGCGTAATCATGGTCATAGCTGTTTCCTGTGTGAAATTGTTATCCG
CTCACAATTCCACACAACATACGAGCCGGAAGCATAAAGTGTAAAGCCTGGGGTGCCTAATGAGTGAGCT
AACTCACATTAATTGCGTTGCGCTCACTGCCCGCTTTCCAGTCGGGAAACCTGTCGTGCCAGCTGCATTA
ATGAATCGGCCAACGCGCGGGGAGAGGCGGTTTGCGTATTGGGCGCTCTTCCGCTTCCTCGCTCACTGAC
TCGCTGCGCTCGGTCGTTCGGCTGCGGCGAGCGGTATCAGCTCACTCAAAGGCGGTAATACGGTTATCCA
CAGAATCAGGGGATAACGCAGGAAAGAACATGTGAGCAAAAGGCCAGCAAAAGGCCAGGAACCGTAAAAA
GGCCGCGTTGCTGGCGTTTTTCCATAGGCTCCGCCCCCCTGACGAGCATCACAAAAATCGACGCTCAAGT
CAGAGGTGGCGAAACCCGACAGGACTATAAAGATACCAGGCGTTTCCCCCTGGAAGCTCCCTCGTGCGCT
CTCCTGTTCCGACCCTGCCGCTTACCGGATACCTGTCCGCCTTTCTCCCTTCGGGAAGCGTGGCGCTTTC
TCATAGCTCACGCTGTAGGTATCTCAGTTCGGTGTAGGTCGTTCGCTCCAAGCTGGGCTGTGTGCACGAA
CCCCCCGTTCAGCCCGACCGCTGCGCCTTATCCGGTAACTATCGTCTTGAGTCCAACCCGGTAAGACACG
ACTTATCGCCACTGGCAGCAGCCACTGGTAACAGGATTAGCAGAGCGAGGTATGTAGGCGGTGCTACAGA
GTTCTTGAAGTGGTGGCCTAACTACGGCTACACTAGAAGAACAGTATTTGGTATCTGCGCTCTGCTGAAG
CCAGTTACCTTCGGAAAAAGAGTTGGTAGCTCTTGATCCGGCAAACAAACCACCGCTGGTAGCGGTTTTT
TTGTTTGCAAGCAGCAGATTACGCGCAGAAAAAAAGGATCTCAAGAAGATCCTTTGATCTTTTCTACGGG
GTCTGACGCTCAGTGGAACGAAAACTCACGTTAAGGGATTTTGGTCATGAGATTATCAAAAAGGATCTTC
ACCTAGATCCTTTTAAATTAAAAATGAAGTTTTAAATCAATCTAAAGTATATATGAGTAAACTTGGTCTG
ACAGTTACCAATGCTTAATCAGTGAGGCACCTATCTCAGCGATCTGTCTATTTCGTTCATCCATAGTTGC
CTGACTCCCCGTCGTGTAGATAACTACGATACGGGAGGGCTTACCATCTGGCCCCAGTGCTGCAATGATA
CCGCGAGACCCACGCTCACCGGCTCCAGATTTATCAGCAATAAACCAGCCAGCCGGAAGGGCCGAGCGCA
GAAGTGGTCCTGCAACTTTATCCGCCTCCATCCAGTCTATTAATTGTTGCCGGGAAGCTAGAGTAAGTAG
TTCGCCAGTTAATAGTTTGCGCAACGTTGTTGCCATTGCTACAGGCATCGTGGTGTCACGCTCGTCGTTT
GGTATGGCTTCATTCAGCTCCGGTTCCCAACGATCAAGGCGAGTTACATGATCCCCCATGTTGTGCAAAA
AAGCGGTTAGCTCCTTCGGTCCTCCGATCGTTGTCAGAAGTAAGTTGGCCGCAGTGTTATCACTCATGGT
TATGGCAGCACTGCATAATTCTCTTACTGTCATGCCATCCGTAAGATGCTTTTCTGTGACTGGTGAGTAC
TCAACCAAGTCATTCTGAGAATAGTGTATGCGGCGACCGAGTTGCTCTTGCCCGGCGTCAATACGGGATA
ATACCGCGCCACATAGCAGAACTTTAAAAGTGCTCATCATTGGAAAACGTTCTTCGGGGCGAAAACTCTC
AAGGATCTTACCGCTGTTGAGATCCAGTTCGATGTAACCCACTCGTGCACCCAACTGATCTTCAGCATCT
TTTACTTTCACCAGCGTTTCTGGGTGAGCAAAAACAGGAAGGCAAAATGCCGCAAAAAAGGGAATAAGGG
CGACACGGAAATGTTGAATACTCATACTCTTCCTTTTTCAATATTATTGAAGCATTTATCAGGGTTATTG
TCTCATGAGCGGATACATATTTGAATGTATTTAGAAAAATAAACAAATAGGGGTTCCGCGCACATTTCCC
CGAAAAGTGCCACCTGACGTC
